Addgene plasmid #185254: pST_DHN_AtCor47 (pBS0784)
Purpose: For the mammalian expression of the Arabidopsis protein DHN_AtCor47. This is one of the bottom performing targets in our apoptosis assay (it induced apoptosis).
Depositing lab: Pamela Silver. Publication: Natural and Designed Proteins Inspired by Extremotolerant Organisms Can Form Condensates and Attenuate Apoptosis in Human Cells. Veling MT, Nguyen DT, Thadani NN, Oster ME, Rollins NJ, Brock KP, Bethel NP, Lim S, Baker D, Way JC, Marks DS, Chang RL, Silver PA. ACS Synth Biol. 2022 Mar 18;11(3):1292-1302. doi: 10.1021/acssynbio.1c00572. Epub 2022 Feb 18. PubMed 35176859.
Backbone
  Vector backbone: YK 02
  Vector type: Mammalian Expression
Growth in bacteria
  Bacterial resistance: Ampicillin, 100 μg/mL
  Growth temperature: 37°C
  Growth strain: DH5alpha
  Copy number: High Copy
Gene/Insert
  Gene/Insert name: DHN_AtCor47
  Species: A. thaliana (mustard weed)
  Insert size (bp): 798
  Cloning method: Gibson Cloning
Terms and licenses: Academic/Nonprofit Terms; Industry Terms: Not Available to Industry
Depositor comments: This is one of the bottom performing targets in our apoptosis assay (it induced apoptosis). See supplemental table 2 in our paper to see its performance in our assay. The negative control for this assay is pSecTag2 B which can be obtained from Thermo here https://www.thermofisher.com/order/catalog/product/V90020
How to cite: pST_DHN_AtCor47 (pBS0784) was a gift from Pamela Silver (Addgene plasmid # 185254 ; http://n2t.net/addgene:185254 ; RRID:Addgene_185254)
