[The description below was written by a language model from this plasmid's Addgene catalogue record and pLannotate feature annotations shown in this document.]
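Description:
pST_DHN_AtCor47 (pBS0784) is a mammalian expression plasmid of about 5.7 kb that carries the Arabidopsis thaliana dehydrin COR47 (also known as RD17), recorded as a 798 bp insert placed by Gibson cloning into a backbone listed as YK 02. The coding sequence sits downstream of the human cytomegalovirus immediate-early enhancer and promoter and is followed by the bovine growth hormone polyadenylation signal, an arrangement that gives strong constitutive transcription after transfection into mammalian cells. A T7 promoter lies between the CMV promoter and the open reading frame and could support in vitro transcription or serve as a sequencing primer site. The annotation shows no epitope tag, secretion leader or reporter fused to the insert. Short hits called as a truncated HIV-1 LTR, a second SV40 promoter fragment, a Klebsiella ble fragment and a lacI fragment are probably incidental matches of the automated annotation rather than functional parts.

For propagation in E. coli the plasmid has a high-copy ColE1/pUC-type origin and a β-lactamase gene with its own promoter for ampicillin selection, plus an f1 origin for single-stranded DNA production. A second marker cassette places the Sh ble gene under tandem SV40 early and EM7 promoters with an SV40 polyadenylation signal. This confers Zeocin/bleomycin resistance in either mammalian cells or bacteria and would allow selection of stable lines.

The construct was made for a study testing whether natural and designed proteins inspired by extremotolerant organisms form condensates and attenuate apoptosis in human cells. In that apoptosis assay COR47 ranked among the bottom performers, inducing apoptosis rather than protecting against it. The depositor names the pSecTag2 B vector as the negative control.
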