Features (pLannotate 1.2.2; 21 found; start..end, strand, type, name):
     33..85      -  misc_feature   bom (fragment): basis of mobility region from pBR322
    240..619     +  enhancer       CMV enhancer: human cytomegalovirus immediate early enhancer
    620..823     +  promoter       CMV promoter: human cytomegalovirus (CMV) immediate early promoter
    819..852     +  LTR            5' LTR (truncated) (fragment): truncated 5' long terminal repeat (LTR) from HIV-1
    868..886     +  promoter       T7 promoter: promoter for bacteriophage T7 RNA polymerase
    910..1704    +  CDS            COR47: COR47_ARATH - Also known as RD17. Experimental evidence at protein level: Swiss-Prot protein existence level 1. From Arabidopsis thaliana (Mouse-ear cress).
   1727..1951    +  polyA_signal   bGH poly(A) signal: bovine growth hormone polyadenylation signal
   1955..1976    +  promoter       SV40 promoter (fragment): SV40 enhancer and early promoter
   1997..2425    +  rep_origin     f1 ori (sequence partly withheld): f1 bacteriophage origin of replication; arrow indicates direction of (+) strand synthesis
   2439..2768    +  promoter       SV40 promoter: SV40 enhancer and early promoter
   2816..2863    +  promoter       EM7 promoter: synthetic bacterial promoter&nbsp
   2882..3256    +  CDS            BleoR: antibiotic-binding protein; Sh ble from Streptoalloteichus hindustanus; confers resistance to bleomycin, phleomycin, and Zeocin™
   3266..3391    +  CDS            ble (fragment): BLE_KLEPN - Experimental evidence at protein level: Swiss-Prot protein existence level 1. Binding protein with a strong affinity to the bleomycin family of antibiotics. Binds to CL990; an antimitotic-antibiotic compound. From Klebsiella pneumoniae.
   3386..3507    +  polyA_signal   SV40 poly(A) signal: SV40 polyadenylation signal
   3580..3596    -  protein_bind   lac operator: The lac repressor binds to the lac operator to inhibit transcription in E. coli. This inhibition can be relieved by adding lactose or isopropyl-β-D-thiogalactopyranoside (IPTG). lac repressor encoded by lacI
   3604..3634    -  promoter       lac promoter: promoter for the E. coli lac operon
   3649..3670    -  protein_bind   CAP binding site: CAP binding activates transcription in the presence of cAMP. E. coli catabolite activator protein
   3683..3775    -  CDS            lacI (fragment): lac repressor; lacI; The lac repressor binds to the lac operator to inhibit transcription in E. coli. This inhibition can be relieved by adding lactose or isopropyl-β-D-thiogalactopyranoside (IPTG).
   3958..4546    -  rep_origin     ori: high-copy-number ColE1/pMB1/pBR322/pUC origin of replication
   4717..5577    -  CDS            AmpR: β-lactamase; bla; confers resistance to ampicillin, carbenicillin, and related antibiotics
   5578..5682    -  promoter       AmpR promoter: bla
>Addgene plasmid #185254 | pST_DHN_AtCor47 (pBS0784) | addgene full sequence | sequence record 363773 | Addgene NGS Result
ACGTCGACGGATCGGGAGATCTCCCGATCCCCTATGGTGCACTCTCAGTACAATCTGCTCTGATGCCGCA
TAGTTAAGCCAGTATCTGCTCCCTGCTTGTGTGTTGGAGGTCGCTGAGTAGTGCGCGAGCAAAATTTAAG
CTACAACAAGGCAAGGCTTGACCGACAATTGCATGAAGAATCTGCTTAGGGTTAGGCGTTTTGCGCTGCT
TCGCGATGTACGGGCCAGATATACGCGTTGACATTGATTATTGACTAGTTATTAATAGTAATCAATTACG
GGGTCATTAGTTCATAGCCCATATATGGAGTTCCGCGTTACATAACTTACGGTAAATGGCCCGCCTGGCT
GACCGCCCAACGACCCCCGCCCATTGACGTCAATAATGACGTATGTTCCCATAGTAACGCCAATAGGGAC
TTTCCATTGACGTCAATGGGTGGAGTATTTACGGTAAACTGCCCACTTGGCAGTACATCAAGTGTATCAT
ATGCCAAGTACGCCCCCTATTGACGTCAATGACGGTAAATGGCCCGCCTGGCATTATGCCCAGTACATGA
CCTTATGGGACTTTCCTACTTGGCAGTACATCTACGTATTAGTCATCGCTATTACCATGGTGATGCGGTT
TTGGCAGTACATCAATGGGCGTGGATAGCGGTTTGACTCACGGGGATTTCCAAGTCTCCACCCCATTGAC
GTCAATGGGAGTTTGTTTTGGCACCAAAATCAACGGGACTTTCCAAAATGTCGTAACAACTCCGCCCCAT
TGACGCAAATGGGCGGTAGGCGTGTACGGTGGGAGGTCTATATAAGCAGAGCTCTCTGGCTAACTAGAGA
ACCCACTGCTTACTGGCTTATCGAAATTAATACGACTCACTATAGGGAGACCCAAGCTGGCTAGCCACCA
TGGCTGAAGAATATAAGAATAATGTAAAAGAACATGAAACTCCAACTGTCGCTACAGAAGAATCTCCCGC
CACTACAACAGAAGTAACTGATCGAGGTCTTTTCGATTTTCTCGGAAAGAAAGAAGAAGAAGTCAAACCT
CAAGAAACGACTACACTCGAAAGTGAATTTGATCATAAAGCACAAATTTCAGAACCTGAACTCGCGGCAG
AACACGAAGAAGTAAAAGAGAATAAAATTACGCTCCTCGAAGAACTCCAAGAAAAGACAGAAGAAGACGA
AGAAAATAAACCTTCCGTTATAGAGAAATTGCATCGGAGTAATAGTTCATCTAGTTCATCAAGCGATGAG
GAAGGAGAAGAAAAGAAAGAGAAGAAGAAGAAAATAGTTGAAGGCGAAGAGGATAAGAAAGGACTTGTAG
AGAAAATAAAAGAAAAGCTCCCAGGTCATCATGATAAAACTGCTGAAGATGATGTCCCAGTCTCTACTAC
TATTCCGGTACCAGTCTCAGAAAGTGTTGTCGAACATGATCATCCCGAAGAAGAAAAGAAAGGACTTGTA
GAAAAGATTAAAGAAAAGCTCCCGGGTCATCATGATGAGAAAGCTGAAGATTCACCGGCAGTCACAAGTA
CACCATTGGTAGTGACAGAACATCCAGTTGAACCCACGACAGAACTCCCGGTAGAACATCCCGAAGAAAA
GAAAGGGATTCTCGAAAAGATAAAAGAAAAGTTGCCTGGATATCATGCTAAAACAACAGAAGAGGAAGTT
AAGAAAGAAAAGGAATCAGATGATTGAACCCGCTGATCAGCCTCGACTGTGCCTTCTAGTTGCCAGCCAT
CTGTTGTTTGCCCCTCCCCCGTGCCTTCCTTGACCCTGGAAGGTGCCACTCCCACTGTCCTTTCCTAATA
AAATGAGGAAATTGCATCGCATTGTCTGAGTAGGTGTCATTCTATTCTGGGGGGTGGGGTGGGGCAGGAC
AGCAAGGGGGAGGATTGGGAAGACAATAGCAGGCATGCTGGGGATGCGGTGGGCTCTATGGCTTCTGAGG
CGGAAAGAACCAGCTGGGGCTCTAGGGGGTATCCCC
[124 nt withheld, positions 1997-2120]
C
[91 nt withheld, positions 2122-2212]
A
[49 nt withheld, positions 2214-2262]
CCTTTGACGTTGGAGTCCACGTTCTTT
[37 nt withheld, positions 2290-2326]
ACCCTATCTCGGTCTATTCTTTTGATTTATAAGGGATTTTGCCGATTTCGGCCTATTGGTTAAAAAATGA
GCTGATTTAACAAAAATTTAACGCGAATTAATTCTGTGGAATGTGTGTCAGTTAGGGTGTGGAAAGTCCC
CAGGCTCCCCAGCAGGCAGAAGTATGCAAAGCATGCATCTCAATTAGTCAGCAACCAGGTGTGGAAAGTC
CCCAGGCTCCCCAGCAGGCAGAAGTATGCAAAGCATGCATCTCAATTAGTCAGCAACCATAGTCCCGCCC
CTAACTCCGCCCATCCCGCCCCTAACTCCGCCCAGTTCCGCCCATTCTCCGCCCCATGGCTGACTAATTT
TTTTTATTTATGCAGAGGCCGAGGCCGCCTCTGCCTCTGAGCTATTCCAGAAGTAGTGAGGAGGCTTTTT
TGGAGGCCTAGGCTTTTGCAAAAAGCTCCCGGGAGCTTGTATATCCATTTTCGGATCTGATCAGCACGTG
TTGACAATTAATCATCGGCATAGTATATCGGCATAGTATAATACGACAAGGTGAGGAACTAAACCATGGC
CAAGTTGACCAGTGCCGTTCCGGTGCTCACCGCGCGCGACGTCGCCGGAGCGGTCGAGTTCTGGACCGAC
CGGCTCGGGTTCTCCCGGGACTTCGTGGAGGACGACTTCGCCGGTGTGGTCCGGGACGACGTGACCCTGT
TCATCAGCGCGGTCCAGGACCAGGTGGTGCCGGACAACACCCTGGCCTGGGTGTGGGTGCGCGGCCTGGA
CGAGCTGTACGCCGAGTGGTCGGAGGTCGTGTCCACGAACTTCCGGGACGCCTCCGGGCCGGCCATGACC
GAGATCGGCGAGCAGCCGTGGGGGCGGGAGTTCGCCCTGCGCGACCCGGCCGGCAACTGCGTGCACTTCG
TGGCCGAGGAGCAGGACTGACACGTGCTACGAGATTTCGATTCCACCGCCGCCTTCTATGAAAGGTTGGG
CTTCGGAATCGTTTTCCGGGACGCCGGCTGGATGATCCTCCAGCGCGGGGATCTCATGCTGGAGTTCTTC
GCCCACCCCAACTTGTTTATTGCAGCTTATAATGGTTACAAATAAAGCAATAGCATCACAAATTTCACAA
ATAAAGCATTTTTTTCACTGCATTCTAGTTGTGGTTTGTCCAAACTCATCAATGTATCTTATCATGTCTG
TATACCGTCGACCTCTAGCTAGAGCTTGGCGTAATCATGGTCATAGCTGTTTCCTGTGTGAAATTGTTAT
CCGCTCACAATTCCACACAACATACGAGCCGGAAGCATAAAGTGTAAAGCCTGGGGTGCCTAATGAGTGA
GCTAACTTACATTAATTGCGTTGCGCTCACTGCCCGCTTTCCAGTCGGGAAACCTGTCGTGCCAGCTGCA
TTAATGAATCGGCCAACGCGCGGGGAGAGGCGGTTTGCGTATTGGGCGCTCTTCCGCTTCCTCGCTCACT
GACTCGCTGCGCTCGGTCGTTCGGCTGCGGCGAGCGGTATCAGCTCACTCAAAGGCGGTAATACGGTTAT
CCACAGAATCAGGGGATAACGCAGGAAAGAACATGTGAGCAAAAGGCCAGCAAAAGGCCAGGAACCGTAA
AAAGGCCGCGTTGCTGGCGTTTTTCCATAGGCTCCGCCCCCCTGACGAGCATCACAAAAATCGACGCTCA
AGTCAGAGGTGGCGAAACCCGACAGGACTATAAAGATACCAGGCGTTTCCCCCTGGAAGCTCCCTCGTGC
GCTCTCCTGTTCCGACCCTGCCGCTTACCGGATACCTGTCCGCCTTTCTCCCTTCGGGAAGCGTGGCGCT
TTCTCATAGCTCACGCTGTAGGTATCTCAGTTCGGTGTAGGTCGTTCGCTCCAAGCTGGGCTGTGTGCAC
GAACCCCCCGTTCAGCCCGACCGCTGCGCCTTATCCGGTAACTATCGTCTTGAGTCCAACCCGGTAAGAC
ACGACTTATCGCCACTGGCAGCAGCCACTGGTAACAGGATTAGCAGAGCGAGGTATGTAGGCGGTGCTAC
AGAGTTCTTGAAGTGGTGGCCTAACTACGGCTACACTAGAAGAACAGTATTTGGTATCTGCGCTCTGCTG
AAGCCAGTTACCTTCGGAAAAAGAGTTGGTAGCTCTTGATCCGGCAAACAAACCACCGCTGGTAGCGGTG
GTTTTTTTGTTTGCAAGCAGCAGATTACGCGCAGAAAAAAAGGATCTCAAGAAGATCCTTTGATCTTTTC
TACGGGGTCTGACGCTCAGTGGAACGAAAACTCACGTTAAGGGATTTTGGTCATGAGATTATCAAAAAGG
ATCTTCACCTAGATCCTTTTAAATTAAAAATGAAGTTTTAAATCAATCTAAAGTATATATGAGTAAACTT
GGTCTGACAGTTACCAATGCTTAATCAGTGAGGCACCTATCTCAGCGATCTGTCTATTTCGTTCATCCAT
AGTTGCCTGACTCCCCGTCGTGTAGATAACTACGATACGGGAGGGCTTACCATCTGGCCCCAGTGCTGCA
ATGATACCGCGAGACCCACGCTCACCGGCTCCAGATTTATCAGCAATAAACCAGCCAGCCGGAAGGGCCG
AGCGCAGAAGTGGTCCTGCAACTTTATCCGCCTCCATCCAGTCTATTAATTGTTGCCGGGAAGCTAGAGT
AAGTAGTTCGCCAGTTAATAGTTTGCGCAACGTTGTTGCCATTGCTACAGGCATCGTGGTGTCACGCTCG
TCGTTTGGTATGGCTTCATTCAGCTCCGGTTCCCAACGATCAAGGCGAGTTACATGATCCCCCATGTTGT
GCAAAAAAGCGGTTAGCTCCTTCGGTCCTCCGATCGTTGTCAGAAGTAAGTTGGCCGCAGTGTTATCACT
CATGGTTATGGCAGCACTGCATAATTCTCTTACTGTCATGCCATCCGTAAGATGCTTTTCTGTGACTGGT
GAGTACTCAACCAAGTCATTCTGAGAATAGTGTATGCGGCGACCGAGTTGCTCTTGCCCGGCGTCAATAC
GGGATAATACCGCGCCACATAGCAGAACTTTAAAAGTGCTCATCATTGGAAAACGTTCTTCGGGGCGAAA
ACTCTCAAGGATCTTACCGCTGTTGAGATCCAGTTCGATGTAACCCACTCGTGCACCCAACTGATCTTCA
GCATCTTTTACTTTCACCAGCGTTTCTGGGTGAGCAAAAACAGGAAGGCAAAATGCCGCAAAAAAGGGAA
TAAGGGCGACACGGAAATGTTGAATACTCATACTCTTCCTTTTTCAATATTATTGAAGCATTTATCAGGG
TTATTGTCTCATGAGCGGATACATATTTGAATGTATTTAGAAAAATAAACAAATAGGGGTTCCGCGCACA
TTTCCCCGAAAAGTGCCACCTG
